>Addgene plasmid #61968 | pNAS1B | depositor full sequence | sequence record 101267 | pNAS1B sequence 5374 bps
CCTAGGATCAGCGCTAGCGGAGTGTATACTGGCTTACTATGTTGGCACTGATGAGGGTGTCAGTGAAGTG
CTTCATGTGGCAGGAGAAAAAAGGCTGCACCGGTGCGTCAGCAGAATATGTGATACAGGATATATTCCGC
TTCCTCGCTCACTGACTCGCTACGCTCGGTCGTTCGACTGCGGCGAGCGGAAATGGCTTACGAACGGGGC
GGAGATTTCCTGGAAGATGCCAGGAAGATACTTAACAGGGAAGTGAGAGGGCCGCGGCAAAGCCGTTTTT
CCATAGGCTCCGCCCCCCTGACAAGCATCACGAAATCTGACGCTCAAATCAGTGGTGGCGAAACCCGACA
GGACTATAAAGATACCAGGCGTTTCCCCCTGGCGGCTCCCTCGTGCGCTCTCCTGTTCCTGCCTTTCGGT
TTACCGGTGTCATTCCGCTGTTATGGCCGCGTTTGTCTCATTCCACGCCTGACACTCAGTTCCGGGTAGG
CAGTTCGCTCCAAGCTGGACTGTATGCACGAACCCCCCGTTCAGTCCGACCGCTGCGCCTTATCCGGTAA
CTATCGTCTTGAGTCCAACCCGGAAAGACATGCAAAAGCACCACTGGCAGCAGCCACTGGTAATTGATTT
AGAGGAGTTAGTCTTGAAGTCATGCGCCGGTTAAGGCTAAACTGAAAGGACAAGTTTTGGTGACTGCGCT
CCTCCAAGCCAGTTACCTCGGTTCAAAGAGTTGGTAGCTCAGAGAACCTTCGAAAAACCGCCCTGCAAGG
CGGTTTTTTCGTTTTCAGAGCAAGAGATTACGCGCAGACCAAAACGATCTCAAGAAGATCATCTTATTAA
CTGCAGAGATCAATTCGCGCGCGAAGGCGAAGCGGCATGCTGCATAATGTGCCTGTCAAATGGACGAAGC
AGGGATTCTGCAAACCCTATGCTACTCCGTCAAGCCGTCAATTGTCTGATTCGTTACCAATTATGACAAC
TTGACGGCTACATCATTCACTTTTTCTTCACAACCGGCACGGAACTCGCTCGGGCTGGCCCCGGTGCATT
TTTTAAATACCCGCGAGAAATAGAGTTGATCGTCAAAACCAACATTGCGACCGACGGTGGCGATAGGCAT
CCGGGTGGTGCTCAAAAGCAGCTTCGCCTGGCTGATACGTTGGTCCTCGCGCCAGCTTAAGACGCTAATC
CCTAACTGCTGGCGGAAAAGATGTGACAGACGCGACGGCGACAAGCAAACATGCTGTGCGACGCTGGCGA
TATCAAAATTGCTGTCTGCCAGGTGATCGCTGATGTACTGACAAGCCTCGCGTACCCGATTATCCATCGG
TGGATGGAGCGACTCGTTAATCGCTTCCATGCGCCGCAGTAACAATTGCTCAAGCAGATTTATCGCCAGC
AGCTCCGAATAGCGCCCTTCCCCTTGCCCGGCGTTAATGATTTGCCCAAACAGGTCGCTGAAATGCGGCT
GGTGCGCTTCATCCGGGCGAAAGAACCCCGTATTGGCAAATATTGACGGCCAGTTAAGCCATTCATGCCA
GTAGGCGCGCGGACGAAAGTAAACCCACTGGTGATACCATTCGCGAGCCTCCGGATGACGACCGTAGTGA
TGAATCTCTCCTGGCGGGAACAGCAAAATATCACCCGGTCGGCAAACAAATTCTCGTCCCTGATTTTTCA
CCACCCCCTGACCGCGAATGGTGAGATTGAGAATATAACCTTTCATTCCCAGCGGTCGGTCGATAAAAAA
ATCGAGATAACCGTTGGCCTCAATCGGCGTTAAACCCGCCACCAGATGGGCATTAAACGAGTATCCCGGC
AGCAGGGGATCATTTTGCGCTTCAGCCATACTTTTCATACTCCCGCCATTCAGAGAAGAAACCAATTGTC
CATATTGCATCAGACATTGCCGTCACTGCGTCTTTTACTGGCTCTTCTCGCTAACCAAACCGGTAACCCC
GCTTATTAAAAGCATTCTGTAACAAAGCGGGACCAAAGCCATGACAAAAACGCGTAACAAAAGTGTCTAT
AATCACGGCAGAAAAGTCCACATTGATTATTTGCACGGCGTCACACTTTGCTATGCCATAGCATTTTTAT
CCATAAGATTAGCGGATCCTACCTGACGCTTTTTATCGCAACTCTCTACTGTTTCTCCATACCCGTTTTT
TGGGCTAACAGGAGGAATGACGTCATGAGTAAAGGAGAAGAACTTTTCACTGGAGTTGTCCCAATTCTTG
TTGAATTAGATGGTGATGTTAATGGGCACAAATTTTCTGTCAGTGGAGAGGGTGAAGGTGATGCAACATA
CGGAAAACTTACCCTTAAATTTATTTGCACTACTGGAAAACTACCTGTTCCATGGCCAACACTTGTCACT
ACTTTCGGTTATGGTGTTCAATGCTTTGCGAGATACCCAGATCATATGAAACAGCATGACTTTTTCAAGA
GTGCCATGCCCGAAGGTTATGTACAGGAAAGAACTATATTTTTCAAAGATGACGGGAACTACAAGACACG
TGCTGAAGTCAAGTTTGAAGGTGATACCCTTGTTAATAGAATCGAGTTAAAAGGTATTGATTTTAAAGAA
GATGGAAACATTCTTGGACACAAATTGGAATACAACTATAACTCACACAATGTATACATCATGGCAGACA
AACAAAAGAATGGAATCAAAGTTAACTTCAAAATTAGACACAACATTGAAGATGGAAGCGTTCAACTAGC
AGACCATTATCAACAAAATACTCCAATTGGCGATGGCCCTGTCCTTTTACCAGACAACCATTACCTGTCC
ACACAATCTGCCCTTTCGAAAGATCCCAACGAAAAGAGAGACCACATGGTCCTTCTTGAGTTTGTAACAG
CTGCTGGGATTACACATGGCATGGATGAACTCTACAAATAAGAGCTCTTGGCTGTTTTGGCGGATGAGAG
AAGATTTTCAGCCTGATACAGATTAAATCAGAACGCAGAAGCGGTCTGATAAAACAGAATTTGCCTGGCG
GCAGTAGCGCGGTGGTCCCACCTGACCCCATGCCGAACTCAGAAGTGAAACGCCGTAGCGCCGATGGTAG
TGTGGGGTCTCCCCATGCGAGAGTAGGGAACTGCCAGGCATCAAATAAAACGAAAGGCTCAGTCGAAAGA
CTGGGCCTTTCGTTTTATCTGTTGTTTGTCGGTGAACGCTCTCCTGAGTAGGACAAATCCGCCGGGAGCG
GATTTGAACGTTGCGAAGCAACGGCCCGGAGGGTGGCGGGCAGGACGCCCGCCATAAACTGCCAGGCATC
AAATTAAGCAGAAGGCCATCCTGACGGATGGCCTTTTTGCGTTTCTACAAACTCCTCGAGTTCAAATATG
TATCCGCTCATGAGACAATAACCCTGATAAATGCTTCAATAATATTGAAAAAGGAAGAGTATGAGTATTC
AACATTTCCGTGTCGCCCTTATTCCCTTTTTTGCGGCATTTTGCCTTCCTGTTTTTGCTCACCCAGAAAC
GCTGGTGAAAGTAAAAGATGCTGAAGATCAGTTGGGTGCACGAGTGGGTTACATCGAACTGGATCTCAAC
AGCGGTAAGATCCTTGAGAGTTTTCGCCCCGAAGAACGTTTTCCAATGATGAGCACTTTTAAAGTTCTGC
TATGTGGCGCGGTATTATCCCGTGTTGACGCCGGGCAAGAGCAACTCGGTCGCCGCATACACTATTCTCA
GAATGACTTGGTTGAGTACTCACCAGTCACAGAAAAGCATCTTACGGATGGCATGACAGTAAGAGAATTA
TGCAGTGCTGCCATAACCATGAGTGATAACACTGCGGCCAACTTACTTCTGACAACGATCGGAGGACCGA
AGGAGCTAACCGCTTTTTTGCACAACATGGGGGATCATGTAACTCGCCTTGATCGTTGGGAACCGGAGCT
GAATGAAGCCATACCAAACGACGAGCGTGACACCACGATGCCTGTAGCAATGGCAACAACGTTGCGCAAA
CTATTAACTGGCGAACTACTTACTCTAGCTTCCCGGCAACAATTAATAGACTGGATGGAGGCGGATAAAG
TTGCAGGACCACTTCTGCGCTCGGCCCTTCCGGCTGGCTGGTTTATTGCTGATAAATCTGGAGCCGGTGA
GCGTGGGTCTCGCGGTATCATTGCAGCACTGGGGCCAGATGGTAAGCCCTCCCGTATCGTAGTTATCTAC
ACGACGGGGAGTCAGGCAACTATGGATGAACGAAATAGACAGATCGCTGAGATAGGTGCCTCACTGATTA
AGCATTGGTAACTGTCAGACCAAGTTTACTCATATATACTTTAGATTGATTTAAAACTTCATTTTTAATT
TAAAAGGATCTAGGTGAAGATCCTTTTTGATAATCTCATGACCAAAATCCCTTAACGTGAGTTTTCGTTC
CACTGAGCGAAGATCTTCCCTATCAGTGATAGAGATTGACATCCCTATCAGTGATAGAGATACTGAGCAC
ATCAGCAGGACGCACTGACCGAATTCATTAAAGAGGAGAAAGGTACCATGGCATCCGTGAGCAAGGGCGA
GGAGGATAACATGGCCATCATCAAGGAGTTCATGCGCTTCAAGGTGCACATGGAGGGCTCCGTGAACGGC
CACGAGTTCGAGATCGAGGGCGAGGGCGAGGGCCGCCCCTACGAGGGCACCCAGACCGCCAAGCTGAAGG
TGACCAAGGGTGGCCCCCTGCCCTTCGCCTGGGACATCCTGTCCCCTCAGTTCATGTACGGCTCCAAGGC
CTACGTGAAGCACCCCGCCGACATCCCCGACTACTTGAAGCTGTCCTTCCCCGAGGGCTTCAAGTGGGAG
CGCGTGATGAACTTCGAGGACGGCGGCGTGGTGACCGTGACCCAGGACTCCTCCCTGCAGGACGGCGAGT
TCATCTACAAGGTGAAGCTGCGCGGCACCAACTTCCCCTCCGACGGCCCCGTAATGCAGAAGAAGACCAT
GGGCTGGGAGGCCTCCTCCGAGCGGATGTACCCCGAGGACGGCGCCCTGAAGGGCGAGATCAAGCAGAGG
CTGAAGCTGAAGGACGGCGGCCACTACGACGCTGAGGTCAAGACCACCTACAAGGCCAAGAAGCCCGTGC
AGCTGCCCGGCGCCTACAACGTCAACATCAAGTTGGACATCACCTCCCACAACGAGGACTACACCATCGT
GGAACAGTACGAACGCGCCGAGGGCCGCCACTCCACCGGCGGCATGGACGAGCTGTACAAGTGATAAAAG
CTTCATGGTACGCGTGCTGCCAGGCATCAAATAAAACGAAAGGCTCAGTCGAAAGACTGGGCCTTTCGTT
TTATCTGTTGTTTGTCGGTGAACGCTCTCCTGAGTAGGACAAATCCGCCGCCCT
Features (pLannotate 1.2.2; 14 found; start..end, strand, type, name):
     10..36      +  misc_feature   bom (fragment): basis of mobility region from pBR322
    135..190     -  rep_origin     RSF ori (fragment): Plasmids containing the RSF 1030 origin of replication can be propagated in E. coli cells that contain additional plasmids with compatible origins.
    278..823     -  rep_origin     p15A ori: Plasmids containing the medium-copy-number p15A origin of replication can be propagated in E. coli cells that contain a second plasmid with the ColE1 origin.
    971..1849    -  CDS            araC: L-arabinose regulatory protein; araC
   1876..2160    +  promoter       araBAD promoter: araBAD; promoter of the L-arabinose operon of E. coli; the araC regulatory gene is transcribed in the opposite direction (Guzman et al., 1995)
   2195..2908    +  CDS            GFPmut3: GFPmut3 is a basic (constitutively fluorescent) green fluorescent protein published in 1996, derived from Aequorea victoria. It is reported to be a very rapidly-maturing weak dimer.
   3003..3118    +  ncRNA          5S rRNA: Accession: RF00001 - 5S ribosomal RNA
   3122..3208    +  terminator     rrnB T1 terminator: Escherichia coli rrnB; transcription terminator T1 from the E. coli rrnB gene
   3300..3327    +  terminator     rrnB T2 terminator: transcription terminator T2 from the E. coli rrnB gene
   3357..3420    +  promoter       AmpR promoter: bla
   3421..4281    +  CDS            AmpR: β-lactamase; bla; confers resistance to ampicillin, carbenicillin, and related antibiotics
   4427..4500    +  promoter       PLtetO-1 promoter: modified phage lambda PL promoter with tet operator sites (Lutz and Bujard, 1997)
   4537..5241    +  CDS            mCherry: mCherry is a basic (constitutively fluorescent) red fluorescent protein published in 2004, derived from Discosoma sp.. It is reported to be a very rapidly-maturing monomer with low acid sensitivity.
   5278..5364    +  terminator     rrnB T1 terminator: Escherichia coli rrnB; transcription terminator T1 from the E. coli rrnB gene
