[The description below was written by a language model from this plasmid's Addgene catalogue record and pLannotate feature annotations shown in this document.]
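Description:
pNAS1B is a 5,374 bp bacterial "duet" expression plasmid for E. coli that carries two independently regulated fluorescent protein cassettes on a single replicon. It replicates from a p15A origin, consistent with the catalogue's low-copy designation and compatible with ColE1-type plasmids in the same cell. Selection is by ampicillin resistance, with β-lactamase expressed from its own bla promoter. The feature table also picks up short fragments annotated as a pBR322 bom region and an RSF origin near the p15A sequence; these are partial matches rather than evidence of additional functional elements.

The first cassette places GFPmut3 (the record specifies the mut3b variant with S65G and S72A substitutions) under the arabinose-inducible araBAD (PBAD) promoter. The regulator gene araC is encoded divergently upstream, so arabinose control is supplied by the plasmid itself. Downstream of GFP lies an rrnB segment comprising 5S rRNA sequence and the T1 and T2 terminators. The second cassette, located after the AmpR gene, drives mCherry from PLtetO-1, a lambda PL derivative bearing tet operator sites, and ends in a further rrnB T1 terminator. No tetR gene is annotated, so repression and tetracycline-analogue induction of this promoter would presumably depend on TetR supplied by the host strain or another plasmid.

Each reading frame is flanked by retained restriction sites (AatII/SacI for GFP, KpnI/HindIII for mCherry), allowing either reporter to be exchanged. The plasmid is described as a tool for co-expressing two proteins under separate inducible control and as the parent for split-mCherry assembly vectors, which were used in work on designed phosphoprotein recognition in E. coli.
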