Addgene plasmid #61968: pNAS1B
Purpose: Duet vector for co-expression of GFP and mCherry from PBAD and PLtetO promoters, respectively; parent vector for split mCherry assembly vectors
Depositing lab: Lynne Regan. Depositing organization: Yale University. Publication: Designed Phosphoprotein Recognition in Escherichia coli. Sawyer N, Gassaway BM, Haimovich AD, Isaacs FJ, Rinehart J, Regan L. ACS Chem Biol. 2014 Nov 21;9(11):2502-7. doi: 10.1021/cb500658w. Epub 2014 Oct 6. PubMed 25272187.
Backbone
  Vector backbone: pNAS1B
  Backbone size w/o insert (bp): 3937
  Total vector size (bp): 5374
  Vector type: Bacterial Expression
Growth in bacteria
  Bacterial resistance: Ampicillin, 100 μg/mL
  Growth temperature: 37°C
  Growth strain: DH10B
  Copy number: Low Copy
Gene/Insert 1
  Gene/Insert name: mCherry
  Insert size (bp): 720
  Promoter: PLtetO
  Cloning method: Restriction Enzyme; 5′ cloning site KpnI (not destroyed); 3′ cloning site HindIII (not destroyed)
  Sequencing primers: 5′ 5'-GATACTGAGCACATCAGCAGGACG-3'; 3′ 5'-GTAAGCCAGTATACACTCCGCTAGC-3'
Gene/Insert 2
  Gene/Insert name: GFP
  Insert size (bp): 717
  Mutation: Serine 65 to Glycine (GGT), Serine 72 to Alanine (GCG); mut3b from Cormack, B.P. et al. 1996 Gene 173, 33-38.
  Promoter: PBAD
  Cloning method: Restriction Enzyme; 5′ cloning site AatII (not destroyed); 3′ cloning site SacI (not destroyed)
  Sequencing primers: 5′ 5'-CCTACCTGACGCTTTTTATCGCAACTC-3'
Terms and licenses: Academic/Nonprofit Terms; Industry Terms: Not Available to Industry
How to cite: pNAS1B was a gift from Lynne Regan (Addgene plasmid # 61968 ; http://n2t.net/addgene:61968 ; RRID:Addgene_61968)
