>Addgene plasmid #61968 | pNAS1B | addgene partial sequence | sequence record 103523 | Amp-F 5'-AAGCCCTCCCGTATCGTAGT-3'
AATAGACAGATCGCTGAGATAGGTGCCTCACTGATTAAGCATTGGTAACTGTCAGACCAAGTTTACTCAT
ATATACTTTAGATTGATTTAAAACTTCATTTTTAATTTAAAAGGATCTAGGTGAAGATCCTTTTTGATAA
TCTCATGACCAAAATCCCTTAACGTGAGTTTTCGTTCCACTGAGCGAAGATCTTCCCTATCAGTGATAGA
GATTGACATCCCTATCAGTGATAGAGATACTGAGCACATCAGCAGGACGCACTGACCGAATTCATTAAAG
AGGAGAAAGGTACCATGGCATCCGTGAGCAAGGGCGAGGAGGATAACATGGCCATCATCAAGGAGTTCAT
GCGCTTCAAGGTGCACATGGAGGGCTCCGTGAACGGCCACGAGTTCGAGATCGAGGGCGAGGGCGAGGGC
CGCCCCTACGAGGGCACCCAGACCGCCAAGCTGAAGGTGACCAAGGGTGGCCCCCTGCCCTTCGCCTGGG
ACATCCTGTCCCCTCAGTTCATGTACGGCTCCAAGGCCTACGTGAAGCACCCCGCCGACATCCCCGACTA
CTTGAAGCTGTCCTTCCCCGAGGGCTTCAAGTGGGAGCGCGTGATGAACTTCGAGGACGGCGGCGTGGTG
ACCGTGACCCAGGACTCCTCCCTGCAGGACGGCGAGTTCATCTACAAGGTGAAGCTGCGCGGCACCAACT
TCCCCTCCGACGGCCCCGTAATGCAGAAGAAGACCATGGGCTGGGAGGCCTCCTCCGAGCGGATGTACCC
CGAGGACGGCGCCCTGAAGGGCGAGATCAAGCAGAGGCTGAAGCTGAAGGACGGCGGCC
