>Addgene plasmid #61968 | pNAS1B | addgene partial sequence | sequence record 103525 | pBAD-F 5'-ATGCCATAGCATTTTTATCC-3'
TCGCAACTCTCTACTGTTTCTCCATACCCGTTTTTTGGGCTAACAGGAGGAATGACGTCATGAGTAAAGG
AGAAGAACTTTTCACTGGAGTTGTCCCAATTCTTGTTGAATTAGATGGTGATGTTAATGGGCACAAATTT
TCTGTCAGTGGAGAGGGTGAAGGTGATGCAACATACGGAAAACTTACCCTTAAATTTATTTGCACTACTG
GAAAACTACCTGTTCCATGGCCAACACTTGTCACTACTTTCGGTTATGGTGTTCAATGCTTTGCGAGATA
CCCAGATCATATGAAACAGCATGACTTTTTCAAGAGTGCCATGCCCGAAGGTTATGTACAGGAAAGAACT
ATATTTTTCAAAGATGACGGGAACTACAAGACACGTGCTGAAGTCAAGTTTGAAGGTGATACCCTTGTTA
ATAGAATCGAGTTAAAAGGTATTGATTTTAAAGAAGATGGAAACATTCTTGGACACAAATTGGAATACAA
CTATAACTCACACAATGTATACATCATGGCAGACAAACAAAAGAATGGAATCAAAGTTAACTTCAAAATT
AGACACAACATTGAAGATGGAAGCGTTCAACTAGCAGACCATTATCAACAAAATACTCCAATTGGCGATG
GCCCTGTCCTTTTACCAGACAACCATTACCTGTCCACACAATCTGCCCTTTCGAAAGATCCCAACGAAAA
GAGAGACCACATGGTCCTTCTTGAGTTTGTAACAGCTGCTGGGATTACACATGGCATGGATGAACTCTAC
AA
